>Addgene plasmid #116932 | pRS306-URA3-PHIS3-PfV-GS-Sapphire | addgene full sequence | sequence record 232747 | Addgene NGS Result
TCGCGCGTTTCGGTGATGACGGTGAAAACCTCTGACACATGCAGCTCCCGGAGACGGTCACAGCTTGTCT
GTAAGCGGATGCCGGGAGCAGACAAGCCCGTCAGGGCGCGTCAGCGGGTGTTGGCGGGTGTCGGGGCTGG
CTTAACTATGCGGCATCAGAGCAGATTGTACTGAGAGTGCACCATACCACCTTTTCAATTCATCATTTTT
TTTTTATTCTTTTTTTTGATTTCGGTTTCCTTGAAATTTTTTTGATTCGGTAATCTCCGAACAGAAGGAA
GAACGAAGGAAGGAGCACAGACTTAGATTGGTATATATACGCATATGTAGTGTTGAAGAAACATGAAATT
GCCCAGTATTCTTAACCCAACTGCACAGAACAAAAACCTGCAGGAAACGAAGATAAATCATGTCGAAAGC
TACATATAAGGAACGTGCTGCTACTCATCCTAGTCCTGTTGCTGCCAAGCTATTTAATATCATGCACGAA
AAGCAAACAAACTTGTGTGCTTCATTGGATGTTCGTACCACCAAGGAATTACTGGAGTTAGTTGAAGCAT
TAGGTCCCAAAATTTGTTTACTAAAAACACATGTGGATATCTTGACTGATTTTTCCATGGAGGGCACAGT
TAAGCCGCTAAAGGCATTATCCGCCAAGTACAATTTTTTACTCTTCGAAGACAGAAAATTTGCTGACATT
GGTAATACAGTCAAATTGCAGTACTCTGCGGGTGTATACAGAATAGCAGAATGGGCAGACATTACGAATG
CACACGGTGTGGTGGGCCCAGGTATTGTTAGCGGTTTGAAGCAGGCGGCAGAAGAAGTAACAAAGGAACC
TAGAGGCCTTTTGATGTTAGCAGAATTGTCATGCAAGGGCTCCCTATCTACTGGAGAATATACTAAGGGT
ACTGTTGACATTGCGAAGAGCGACAAAGATTTTGTTATCGGCTTTATTGCTCAAAGAGACATGGGTGGAA
GAGATGAAGGTTACGATTGGTTGATTATGACACCCGGTGTGGGTTTAGATGACAAGGGAGACGCATTGGG
TCAACAGTATAGAACCGTGGATGATGTGGTCTCTACAGGATCTGACATTATTATTGTTGGAAGAGGACTA
TTTGCAAAGGGAAGGGATGCTAAGGTAGAGGGTGAACGTTACAGAAAAGCAGGCTGGGAAGCATATTTGA
GAAGATGCGGCCAGCAAAACTAAAAAACTGTATTATAAGTAAATGCATGTATACTAAACTCACAAATTAG
AGCTTCAATTTAATTATATCAGTTATTACCCTATGCGGTGTGAAATACCGCACAGATGCGTAAGGAGAAA
ATACCGCATCAGGAAATTGTAAGCGTTAATATTTTGTTAAAATTCGCGTTAAATTTTTGTTAAATCAGCT
CATTTTTTAACCAATAGGCCGAAATCGGCAAAATCCCTTATAAATCAAAAGAATAGACCGAGATAGGGT
[37 nt withheld, positions 1470-1506]
AAAGAACGTGGACTCCAACGTCAAAGG
[49 nt withheld, positions 1534-1582]
T
[91 nt withheld, positions 1584-1674]
G
[124 nt withheld, positions 1676-1799]
CCATTCGCCATTCAGGCTGCGCAACTGTTGGGAAGGGCGATCGGTGCGGGCCTCTTCGCTATTACGCCAG
CTGGCGAAAGGGGGATGTGCTGCAAGGCGATTAAGTTGGGTAACGCCAGGGTTTTCCCAGTCACGACGTT
GTAAAACGACGGCCAGTGAATTGTAATACGACTCACTATAGGGCGAATTGGAGCTCCACCGCGGTGGCGG
CCGCATTACTCTTGGCCTCCTCTAGTACACTCTATATTTTTTTATGCCTCGGTAATGATTTTCGTTTTTT
TTTTCCACCTAGCGGATGACTCTTTTTTTTTCTTAGCGATTGGCATTATCACATAATGAATTATACATTA
TATAAAGTAATGTGATTTCTACGAAGAATATACTAAAAAATGAGCAGGCAAGATAAACGAAGGCAAAGAG
CTCGGTACCCGGGGATCCACTAGTATGCTCTCAATAAATCCAACCCTTATAAATAGGGATAAGCCATACA
CCAAAGAAGAATTAATGGAAATTCTGAGATTAGCAATAATAGCTGAGCTTGATGCAATAAATCTATATGA
GCAGATGGCAAGATATTCCGAAGATGAAAACGTAAGAAAGATTCTCCTTGATGTTGCAAGGGAGGAGAAG
GCTCACGTTGGAGAATTCATGGCACTCCTTCTAAATTTGGATCCAGAACAAGTAACTGAGCTGAAGGGTG
GATTTGAGGAAGTCAAGGAGCTAACTGGAATTGAGGCTCACATAAATGATAACAAGAAGGAGGAATCTAA
CGTGGAATATTTTGAGAAGTTGAGAAGTGCTCTTTTGGATGGGGTAAATAAGGGAAGATCTTTACTAAAG
CACTTGCCAGTAACGAGAATAGAAGGACAATCATTCAGGGTTGACATCATTAAATTTGAAGATGGTGTTA
GGGTAGTAAAGCAAGAGTACAAGCCAATTCCATTATTGAAGAAGAAATTCTATGTGGGAATAAGAGAACT
CAACGATGGGACTTACGATGTATCTATAGCAACTAAAGCTGGGGAACTCCTAGTTAAAGACGAAGAGTCG
CTAGTAATAAGAGAAATTCTATCCACAGAGGGAATTAAGAAAATGAAACTTTCCTCCTGGGACAATCCAG
AAGAAGCACTTAATGATTTAATGAACGCACTGCAGGAAGCCTCAAATGCGTCAGCTGGACCATTTGGGCT
GATAATTAACCCAAAAAGATATGCAAAGTTGCTAAAAATTTACGAGAAGAGTGGAAAGATGCTAGTTGAA
GTGCTAAAAGAGATATTCAGGGGAGGAATCATTGTTACTCTAAACATTGATGAGAATAAGGTAATAATAT
TTGCCAATACACCAGCTGTTCTTGACGTTGTAGTTGGCCAAGATGTGACTCTACAAGAGCTAGGACCTGA
AGGAGACGACGTTGCATTCTTGGTTAGTGAAGCTATAGGAATAAGAATAAAGAACCCAGAGGCAATAGTA
GTCTTAGAGTGGTCTGGCAGCGGTAGTGGGTCGGGATCAGGCTCCGGTCGACGGATCCCCGGGTTAATTA
AGATGTCTAAAGGTGAAGAATTATTCACTGGTGTTGTCCCAATTTTGGTTGAATTAGATGGTGATGTTAA
TGGTCACAAATTTTCTGTCTCCGGTGAAGGTGAAGGTGATGCTACTTACGGTAAATTGACCTTAAAATTT
ATTTGTACTACTGGTAAATTGCCAGTTCCATGGCCAACCTTAGTCACTACTTTTTCTTATGGTGTTCAAT
GTTTTGCTAGATACCCAGATCATATGAAACAACATGACTTTTTCAAGTCTGCCATGCCAGAAGGTTATGT
TCAAGAAAGAACTATTTTTTTCAAAGATGACGGTAACTACAAGACCAGAGCTGAAGTCAAGTTTGAAGGT
GATACCTTAGTTAATAGAATCGAATTAAAAGGTATTGATTTTAAAGAAGATGGTAACATTTTAGGTCACA
AATTGGAATACAACTTTAACTCTCACAATGTTTACATCATGGCTGACAAACAAAAGAATGGTATCAAAGT
TAACTTCAAAATTAGACACAACATTGAAGATGGTTCTGTTCAATTAGCTGACCATTATCAACAAAATACT
CCAATTGGTGATGGTCCAGTCTTGTTACCAGACAACCATTACTTATCCATTCAATCTGCCTTATCCAAAG
ATCCAAACGAAAAGAGAGACCACATGGTCTTGTTAGAATTTGTTACTGCTGCTGGTATTACCCATGGTAT
TGATGAATTGTACAAATAAGGCGCGCCATTATAAGTAAATGCATGTATACTAAACTCACAAATTAGAGCT
TCAATTTAATTATATCAGTTATTACCCGGGAATCTCGGTCGTAATGATTTCTATAATGACGAAAAAAAAA
AAATTGGAAAGAAAAAGCTTCATGGCCTTTATAAAAAGGAACTATCCAATACCTCGCCAGAACCAAGTAA
CAGTATTTTACGGGGCACAAATCAAGAACAATAAGACAGGACTGTAAAGATGGACGCATAGCCTCGAGGG
GGGGCCCGGTACCAGCTTTTGTTCCCTTTAGTGAGGGTTAATTTCGAGCTTGGCGTAATCATGGTCATAG
CTGTTTCCTGTGTGAAATTGTTATCCGCTCACAATTCCACACAACATACGAGCCGGAAGCATAAAGTGTA
AAGCCTGGGGTGCCTAATGAGTGAGCTAACTCACATTAATTGCGTTGCGCTCACTGCCCGCTTTCCAGTC
GGGAAACCTGTCGTGCCAGCTGCATTAATGAATCGGCCAACGCGCGGGGAGAGGCGGTTTGCGTATTGGG
CGCTCTTCCGCTTCCTCGCTCACTGACTCGCTGCGCTCGGTCGTTCGGCTGCGGCGAGCGGTATCAGCTC
ACTCAAAGGCGGTAATACGGTTATCCACAGAATCAGGGGATAACGCAGGAAAGAACATGTGAGCAAAAGG
CCAGCAAAAGGCCAGGAACCGTAAAAAGGCCGCGTTGCTGGCGTTTTTCCATAGGCTCCGCCCCCCTGAC
GAGCATCACAAAAATCGACGCTCAAGTCAGAGGTGGCGAAACCCGACAGGACTATAAAGATACCAGGCGT
TTCCCCCTGGAAGCTCCCTCGTGCGCTCTCCTGTTCCGACCCTGCCGCTTACCGGATACCTGTCCGCCTT
TCTCCCTTCGGGAAGCGTGGCGCTTTCTCATAGCTCACGCTGTAGGTATCTCAGTTCGGTGTAGGTCGTT
CGCTCCAAGCTGGGCTGTGTGCACGAACCCCCCGTTCAGCCCGACCGCTGCGCCTTATCCGGTAACTATC
GTCTTGAGTCCAACCCGGTAAGACACGACTTATCGCCACTGGCAGCAGCCACTGGTAACAGGATTAGCAG
AGCGAGGTATGTAGGCGGTGCTACAGAGTTCTTGAAGTGGTGGCCTAACTACGGCTACACTAGAAGAACA
GTATTTGGTATCTGCGCTCTGCTGAAGCCAGTTACCTTCGGAAAAAGAGTTGGTAGCTCTTGATCCGGCA
AACAAACCACCGCTGGTAGCGGTGGTTTTTTTGTTTGCAAGCAGCAGATTACGCGCAGAAAAAAAGGATC
TCAAGAAGATCCTTTGATCTTTTCTACGGGGTCTGACGCTCAGTGGAACGAAAACTCACGTTAAGGGATT
TTGGTCATGAGATTATCAAAAAGGATCTTCACCTAGATCCTTTTAAATTAAAAATGAAGTTTTAAATCAA
TCTAAAGTATATATGAGTAAACTTGGTCTGACAGTTACCAATGCTTAATCAGTGAGGCACCTATCTCAGC
GATCTGTCTATTTCGTTCATCCATAGTTGCCTGACTCCCCGTCGTGTAGATAACTACGATACGGGAGGGC
TTACCATCTGGCCCCAGTGCTGCAATGATACCGCGAGACCCACGCTCACCGGCTCCAGATTTATCAGCAA
TAAACCAGCCAGCCGGAAGGGCCGAGCGCAGAAGTGGTCCTGCAACTTTATCCGCCTCCATCCAGTCTAT
TAATTGTTGCCGGGAAGCTAGAGTAAGTAGTTCGCCAGTTAATAGTTTGCGCAACGTTGTTGCCATTGCT
ACAGGCATCGTGGTGTCACGCTCGTCGTTTGGTATGGCTTCATTCAGCTCCGGTTCCCAACGATCAAGGC
GAGTTACATGATCCCCCATGTTGTGCAAAAAAGCGGTTAGCTCCTTCGGTCCTCCGATCGTTGTCAGAAG
TAAGTTGGCCGCAGTGTTATCACTCATGGTTATGGCAGCACTGCATAATTCTCTTACTGTCATGCCATCC
GTAAGATGCTTTTCTGTGACTGGTGAGTACTCAACCAAGTCATTCTGAGAATAGTGTATGCGGCGACCGA
GTTGCTCTTGCCCGGCGTCAATACGGGATAATACCGCGCCACATAGCAGAACTTTAAAAGTGCTCATCAT
TGGAAAACGTTCTTCGGGGCGAAAACTCTCAAGGATCTTACCGCTGTTGAGATCCAGTTCGATGTAACCC
ACTCGTGCACCCAACTGATCTTCAGCATCTTTTACTTTCACCAGCGTTTCTGGGTGAGCAAAAACAGGAA
GGCAAAATGCCGCAAAAAAGGGAATAAGGGCGACACGGAAATGTTGAATACTCATACTCTTCCTTTTTCA
ATATTATTGAAGCATTTATCAGGGTTATTGTCTCATGAGCGGATACATATTTGAATGTATTTAGAAAAAT
AAACAAATAGGGGTTCCGCGCACATTTCCCCGAAAAGTGCCACCTGACGTCTAAGAAACCATTATTATCA
TGACATTAACCTATAAAAATAGGCGTATCACGAGGCCCTTTCGTC
Features (pLannotate 1.2.2; 21 found; start..end, strand, type, name):
    137..186     +  misc_feature   bom (fragment): basis of mobility region from pBR322
    194..409     +  promoter       URA3 promoter: S. cerevisiae URA3
    410..1213    +  CDS            URA3: orotidine-5'-phosphate decarboxylase, required for uracil biosynthesis; S. cerevisiae URA3; yeast auxotrophic marker, counterselectable with 5-fluoroorotic acid (5-FOA)
   1292..1343    +  misc_feature   bom (fragment): basis of mobility region from pBR322
   1371..1799    -  rep_origin     f1 ori (sequence partly withheld): f1 bacteriophage origin of replication; arrow indicates direction of (+) strand synthesis
   1803..1960    -  CDS            lacZα (fragment): LacZα fragment of β-galactosidase; lacZ fragment
   1963..1981    +  promoter       T7 promoter: promoter for bacteriophage T7 RNA polymerase
   1990..2013    +  misc_feature   MCS (fragment): pBluescript multiple cloning site
   2031..2217    +  promoter       HIS3 promoter: S. cerevisiae HIS3
   2217..2242    +  misc_feature   MCS (fragment): pUC18/19 multiple cloning site
   3342..4058    +  CDS            yeGFP: yeast-enhanced green fluorescent protein codons optimized for translation in S. cerevisiae and C. albicans
   4311..4332    +  misc_feature   MCS (fragment): pBluescript multiple cloning site
   4344..4362    -  promoter       T3 promoter: promoter for bacteriophage T3 RNA polymerase
   4407..4423    -  protein_bind   lac operator: The lac repressor binds to the lac operator to inhibit transcription in E. coli. This inhibition can be relieved by adding lactose or isopropyl-β-D-thiogalactopyranoside (IPTG). lac repressor encoded by lacI
   4431..4461    -  promoter       lac promoter: promoter for the E. coli lac operon
   4476..4497    -  protein_bind   CAP binding site: CAP binding activates transcription in the presence of cAMP. E. coli catabolite activator protein
   4510..4602    -  CDS            lacI (fragment): lac repressor; lacI; The lac repressor binds to the lac operator to inhibit transcription in E. coli. This inhibition can be relieved by adding lactose or isopropyl-β-D-thiogalactopyranoside (IPTG).
   4785..5373    -  rep_origin     ori: high-copy-number ColE1/pMB1/pBR322/pUC origin of replication
   5544..6404    -  CDS            AmpR: β-lactamase; bla; confers resistance to ampicillin, carbenicillin, and related antibiotics
   6405..6509    -  promoter       AmpR promoter: bla
   6604..35      +  CDS            rop (fragment) (across the origin): Rop protein, which maintains plasmids at low copy number; rop
