[The description below was written by a language model from this plasmid's Addgene catalogue record and pLannotate feature annotations shown in this document.]
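Description:
pRS306-URA3-PHIS3-PfV-GS-Sapphire is a yeast integrative expression vector built on the pRS306 backbone. It lacks any annotated yeast replication origin or centromere, consistent with the integrative design: it must recombine into the Saccharomyces cerevisiae genome to be maintained, and transformants are selected through the URA3 marker (with its own promoter), which complements uracil auxotrophy and can be counterselected with 5-FOA. In E. coli it is propagated through a high-copy ColE1/pUC-type origin with ampicillin resistance. It also retains the usual pBluescript-derived features: an f1 origin, lacZα and lac promoter/operator remnants, and flanking T7 and T3 promoters around the cloning region.

The payload, assembled by Gibson cloning, is the PfV gene from the archaeon Pyrococcus furiosus fused at its C terminus, through what the name indicates is a GS linker, to the fluorescent protein Sapphire, all driven by the S. cerevisiae HIS3 promoter. The automated feature table places the HIS3 promoter just upstream of an unannotated stretch of about 1.1 kb, which matches the expected position and approximate size of the PfV coding sequence. This is followed by a CDS labelled yeGFP, which presumably represents the GFP-derived Sapphire tag. No terminator is annotated downstream, so the record does not identify one. The sequenced record is also slightly shorter than the catalogue's stated total size.

According to the record, the fusion produces the 40 nm GEM (by general knowledge, a genetically encoded multimeric nanoparticle), a bright particle of defined size. The associated study concerns mTORC1 control of cytoplasmic crowding and biophysical properties, so the construct fits use as an intracellular tracer for probing the physical state of the yeast cytoplasm.
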