Addgene plasmid #116932: pRS306-URA3-PHIS3-PfV-GS-Sapphire
Purpose: Yeast integrative vector for the exression of the 40nm GEM under the HIS3 promoter
Depositing lab: Liam Holt. Depositing organization: NYU Grossman School of Medicine. Publication: mTORC1 Controls Phase Separation and the Biophysical Properties of the Cytoplasm by Tuning Crowding. Delarue M, Brittingham GP, Pfeffer S, Surovtsev IV, Pinglay S, Kennedy KJ, Schaffer M, Gutierrez JI, Sang D, Poterewicz G, Chung JK, Plitzko JM, Groves JT, Jacobs-Wagner C, Engel BD, Holt LJ. Cell. 2018 Jul 12;174(2):338-349.e20. doi: 10.1016/j.cell.2018.05.042. Epub 2018 Jun 21. PubMed 29937223.
Backbone
  Vector backbone: pRS306
  Backbone size w/o insert (bp): 4801
  Total vector size (bp): 6616
  Vector type: Yeast Expression
  Selectable markers: URA3
Growth in bacteria
  Bacterial resistance: Ampicillin, 100 μg/mL
  Growth temperature: 37°C
  Growth strain: DH5alpha
  Copy number: Unknown
Gene/Insert
  Gene/Insert name: Pfv
  Species: Pyrococcus furiosus
  Insert size (bp): 1035
  GenBank ID: AB214633.1
  Promoter: HIS3
  Tag / fusion protein: Sapphire (C terminal on insert)
  Cloning method: Gibson Cloning
  Sequencing primers: 5′ M13-fwd; 3′ M13-rev
Terms and licenses: Academic/Nonprofit Terms; Industry Terms: Not Available to Industry
How to cite: pRS306-URA3-PHIS3-PfV-GS-Sapphire was a gift from Liam Holt (Addgene plasmid # 116932 ; http://n2t.net/addgene:116932 ; RRID:Addgene_116932)
